>Addgene plasmid #147216 | pAc5.1B-HA-DmDCP1-Y34A-dsRNAres_P | addgene full sequence | sequence record 355925 | Addgene NGS Result
CTTCAAGAATTAATTCTATATTCTAAAAACACAAATGATACTTCTAAAAAAAAATCATGAATGGCATCAA
CTCTGAATCAAATCTTTGCAGATGCACCTACTTCTCATTTCCACTGTCACATCATTTTTCCAGATCTCGC
TGCCTGTTATGTGGCCCACAAACCAAGACACGTTTTATGGCCATTAAAGCTGGCTGATCGTCGCCAAACA
CCAAATACATAATGAATATGTACACATTCGAGAAAGAAGCGATCAAAGAAGCGTCTTCGGGCGGAGTAGG
AGAATGCGGAGGAGAAGGAGAACGAGCTGATCTAGTATCTCTCCACAATCCAATGCCAACTGACCAACTG
GCCATATTCGGAGCAATTTGAAGCCAATTTCCATCGCCTGGCGATCGCTCCATTCTTGGCTATATGTTTT
TCACCGTTACCCGGGGCCATTTTCAAAGACTCGTCGGCAAGATAAGATTGTGTCACTCGCTGTCTCTCTT
CATTTGTCGAAGAATGCTGAGGAATTTCGCGATGACGTCGGCGAGTATTTTGAAGAATGAGAATAATTTG
TATTTATACGAAAATCAGTTAGTGGAATTTTCTACAAAAACATGTTATCTATAGATAATTTTGTTGCAAA
ATATGTTGACTATGACAAAGATTGTATGTATATACCTTTAATGTATTCTCATTTTCTTATGTATTTATAA
TGGCAATGATGATACTGATGATATTTTAAGATGATGCCAGACCAAAAGGCTTGAATTTCTGCGTCTTTTG
CCGAACGCAGTGCATGTGCAATTGTTGTTTTTTGGAATATTCAATTTTCGGACTGTCCGCTTTGATTTCA
GTTTCTTGGCTTATTCAAAAAGCAAAGTAAAGCCAAAAAAGCGAGATGGCAATACCAAATGCGGCAAAAC
GGTAGTGGAAGGAAAGGGGTGCGGGGCAGCGGAAGGAAGGGTGGGGCGGGGCGTGGCGGGGTCTGTGGCT
GGGCGCGACGTCACCGACGTTGGAGCCACTCCTTTGACCATGTGTGCGTGTGTGTATTATTCGTGTCTCG
CCACTCGCCGGTTGTTTTTTTCTTTTTATGCTGCGCTCTCTCTAGCGCCATCTCGCTTACGCATGCTCAA
CGCACCGCATGTTGCCGTTTCCTTTTATGCGTCATTTTGGCTCGAAATAGGCAATTATTTAAACAAAGAT
TAGTCAACGAAAACGCTAAAATAAATAAGTCTACAATATGGTTACTTATTGCCATGTGTGTGCAGCCAAC
GATAGCAACAAAAGCAACAACACAGGTGGCTTTCCCTCTTTCACTTTTTGTTTGCAAGCCGCGTGCGAGC
AAGACGGCACGACCGGCAAACGCAATTACGCTGACAAAGAGCAGACGAAGTTTTGGCGAAAAACATCAAG
GCGCCTGATACGAATGCATTTGCAATAACAATTGCGATATTTAATATTGTTTATGAAGCTGTTTGACTTC
AAAACACACAAAAAAAAAAATAAAACAAATTATTTGAAAGAGAATTAGGAATCGGACGCTTATCGTTAGG
GTAACAACAAGAAATGCTTACTGAGTCACAGCCTCTGGAAAACTGCCGCAAGCCAGAGAGAGAGAGAAAA
AGAGGGAGAGCAGCTTAGACCGCATGTGCTTGTGTGTGAGGCGTCTCTCTCTTCGTCTCTGTTGCGCAAA
CGCATAGACTGCACTGAAAAAATCGATTACCTATTTTTTATGAATGAATATTTGCACTATTACTATTCAA
AACTATTAAGATAGCAATCACATTCAATAGCCAAATACTATACCACCTGAGCGATGCAACGAAATGATCA
ATTTGAGCAAAAATGCTGCATATTTAGGACGGCATCATTATAGAAATGCTTCTTGCTGTGTACTTTTCTC
TCGTCTGGCAGCTGTTTCGCCGTTATTGTTAAAACCGGCTTAAGTTAGGTGTGTTTTCTACGACTAGTGA
ATGCCCTACTAGAAGATGTGTGTTGCACAAAATGTCCCTGGAATAACCAATTTGAAGTGCAGATAGCAGT
AAACGTAAGCTAATATGAATATTATTTAACTGTAATGTTTTAATATCGCTGGACATTACTAATAAACCCA
CTATAAACACATGTACATATGTATGTTTTGGCATACAATGAGTAGTTGGGGAAAAAATGTGTAAAAGCAC
CGTGACCATCACAGCATAAAGATAACCAGCTGAAGTATCGAATATGAGTAACCCCCAAATTGAATCACAT
GCCGCAACTGATAGGACCCATGGAAGTACACTCTTCATGGCGATATACAAGACACACACAAGCACGAACA
CCCAGTTGCGGAGGAAATTCTCCGTAAATGAAAACCCAATCGGCGAACAATTCATACCCATATATGGTAA
AAGTTTTGAACGCGACTTGAGAGCGGAGAGCATTGCGGCTGATAAGGTTTTAGCGCTAAGCGGGCTTTAT
AAAACGGGCTGCGGGACCAGTTTTCATATCACTACCGTTTGAGTTCTTGTGCTGTGTGGATACTCCTCCC
GACACAAAGCCGCTCCATCAGCCAGCAGTCGTCTAATCCAGAGACCCCGGATCGGGGTACCAACATGGCT
TACCCATACGATGTTCCAGATTACGCTATGGCAGATGAATCGATAACCCGCATGAATTTGGCCGCGATAA
AAAAGATAGATCCATATGCGAAAGAAATAGTCGACAGCTCGAGCCATGTGGCGTTTGCTACCTTTAATAG
CTCGCAAAATGAATGGGAGAAAACGGACGTAGAAGGGGCGTTTTTCATCTATCATCGGAATGCCGAACCG
TTCCATAGTATATTTATTAATAACCGGTTGAATACGACCTCCTTTGTAGAGCCGATAACGGGATCGTTGG
AACTCCAAAGCCAACCTCCGTTTCTCCTGTATCGGAATGAACGGAGCCGCATACGGGGGTTTTGGTTTTA
TAATTCCGAAGAATGTGATCGTATATCGGGGCTCGTCAATGGCCTCCTGAAAAGCAAAGACCAAGGCACC
AACGGGCAAGCGCAACGCCATGTGAGCGCACCGCAGCAACCCAAACAGGATTCCTCCCAACCAGCGTCCA
TCTTTAATATGCTCACGAAAGCACAAAAGGATTATAACGCGCAAGTATCCGGGGGCCAACCTAAGACCCC
GAGCGCCGAGAATGTGACCGCGGGGAACGTCCTGAAATTTTTCGAGAGCGCAAAACAAGCGACCGCCGAA
TCGTTGTTTCATCGTGTGCAACCCCTGAGCGTCGATCAATTGGAGAAGCAACAGCGCGCCGCAACCCCGG
GGGAGGACCTCCTGCCGCCTGCCGGACGTGATAACCATGAGTCGAGGTTGTCACCGTTTCAAAAAATGCA
ACAGCTTAACATTCAGCTCCTGAGCGACCTGAAGATCGGTAAAAGCTACGCTACGGCTCAATCTCCGACA
GTCGCCCCGTCCTCGTCGGCGCTGATGGCCAACGACGATGCCGGCAAGTGCTTGCGGAGACTGCTGGCTG
GCGACAAGCCCGGGCCGGCCCTCATGCCGCCCACCATGTTCGACGCGCCCAACAACGGCAATCCGGAGCC
ACAGCAGCCACAGCAGCCACAGCAGCCACTGCTGAACTCGACGCAGTTCGTCCAGGCCTTCACGTACCTT
ATCCAGAACGATAAGGAGTTTGCCAACAAGCTGCACAAGGCCTACCTGAACGGCTGTTCCAATCTACTGC
TGGACTCCAGCTCCACATATCAATAAGCGGCCGCTCGAGTCTAGAGGGCCCGCGGTTCGAAGGTAAGCCT
ATCCCTAACCCTCTCCTCGGTCTCGATTCTACGCGTACCGGTCATCATCACCATCACCATTGAGTTTAAA
CCCGCTGATCAGCCTCGACTGTGCCTTCTAAGGCCTGAGCTCGCTGATCAGCCTCGATCGAGGATCCAGA
CATGATAAGATACATTGATGAGTTTGGACAAACCACAACTAGAATGCAGTGAAAAAAATGCTTTATTTGT
GAAATTTGTGATGCTATTGCTTTATTTGTAACCATTATAAGCTGCAATAAACAAGTTAACAACAACAATT
GCATTCATTTTATGTTTCAGGTTCAGGGGGAGGTGTGGGAGGTTTTTTAAAGCAAGTAAAACCTCTACAA
ATGTGGTATGGCTGATTATGATCAGTCGACCGATGCCCTTGAGAGCCTTCAACCCAGTCAGCTCCTTCCG
GTGGGCGCGGGGCATGACTATCGTCGCCGCACTTATGACTGTCTTCTTTATCATGCAACTCGTAGGACAG
GTGCCGGCAGCGCTCTGGGTCATTTTCGGCGAGGACCGCTTTCGCTGGAGCGCGACGATGATCGGCCTGT
CGCTTGCGGTATTCGGAATCTTGCACGCCCTCGCTCAAGCCTTCGTCACTGGTCCCGCCACCAAACGTTT
CGGCGAGAAGCAGGCCATTATCGCCGGCATGGCGGCCGACGCGCTGGGCTACGTCTTGCTGGCGTTCGCG
ACGCGAGGCTGGATGGCCTTCCCCATTATGATTCTTCTCGCTTCCGGCGGCATCGGGATGCCCGCGTTGC
AGGCCATGCTGTCCAGGCAGGTAGATGACGACCATCAGGGACAGCTTCAAGGCCAGCAAAAGGCCAGGAA
CCGTAAAAAGGCCGCGTTGCTGGCGTTTTTCCATAGGCTCCGCCCCCCTGACGAGCATCACAAAAATCGA
CGCTCAAGTCAGAGGTGGCGAAACCCGACAGGACTATAAAGATACCAGGCGTTTCCCCCTGGAAGCTCCC
TCGTGCGCTCTCCTGTTCCGACCCTGCCGCTTACCGGATACCTGTCCGCCTTTCTCCCTTCGGGAAGCGT
GGCGCTTTCTCATAGCTCACGCTGTAGGTATCTCAGTTCGGTGTAGGTCGTTCGCTCCAAGCTGGGCTGT
GTGCACGAACCCCCCGTTCAGCCCGACCGCTGCGCCTTATCCGGTAACTATCGTCTTGAGTCCAACCCGG
TAAGACACGACTTATCGCCACTGGCAGCAGCCACTGGTAACAGGATTAGCAGAGCGAGGTATGTAGGCGG
TGCTACAGAGTTCTTGAAGTGGTGGCCTAACTACGGCTACACTAGAAGGACAGTATTTGGTATCTGCGCT
CTGCTGAAGCCAGTTACCTTCGGAAAAAGAGTTGGTAGCTCTTGATCCGGCAAACAAACCACCGCTGGTA
GCGGTGGTTTTTTTGTTTGCAAGCAGCAGATTACGCGCAGAAAAAAAGGATCTCAAGAAGATCCTTTGAT
CTTTTCTACGGGGTCTGACGCTCAGTGGAACGAAAACTCACGTTAAGGGATTTTGGTCATGAGATTATCA
AAAAGGATCTTCACCTAGATCCTTTTAAATTAAAAATGAAGTTTTAAATCAATCTAAAGTATATATGAGT
AAACTTGGTCTGACAGTTACCAATGCTTAATCAGTGAGGCACCTATCTCAGCGATCTGTCTATTTCGTTC
ATCCATAGTTGCCTGACTCCCCGTCGTGTAGATAACTACGATACGGGAGGGCTTACCATCTGGCCCCAGT
GCTGCAATGATACCGCGAGACCCACGCTCACCGGCTCCAGATTTATCAGCAATAAACCAGCCAGCCGGAA
GGGCCGAGCGCAGAAGTGGTCCTGCAACTTTATCCGCCTCCATCCAGTCTATTAATTGTTGCCGGGAAGC
TAGAGTAAGTAGTTCGCCAGTTAATAGTTTGCGCAACGTTGTTGCCATTGCTGCAGGCATCGTGGTGTCA
CGCTCGTCGTTTGGTATGGCTTCATTCAGCTCCGGTTCCCAACGATCAAGGCGAGTTACATGATCCCCCA
TGTTGTGCAAAAAAGCGGTTAGCTCCTTCGGTCCTCCGATCGTTGTCAGAAGTAAGTTGGCCGCAGTGTT
ATCACTCATGGTTATGGCAGCACTGCATAATTCTCTTACTGTCATGCCATCCGTAAGATGCTTTTCTGTG
ACTGGTGAGTACTCAACCAAGTCATTCTGAGAATAGTGTATGCGGCGACCGAGTTGCTCTTGCCCGGCGT
CAACACGGGATAATACCGCGCCACATAGCAGAACTTTAAAAGTGCTCATCATTGGAAAACGTTCTTCGGG
GCGAAAACTCTCAAGGATCTTACCGCTGTTGAGATCCAGTTCGATGTAACCCACTCGTGCACCCAACTGA
TCTTCAGCATCTTTTACTTTCACCAGCGTTTCTGGGTGAGCAAAAACAGGAAGGCAAAATGCCGCAAAAA
AGGGAATAAGGGCGACACGGAAATGTTGAATACTCATACTCTTCCTTTTTCAATATTATTGAAGCATTTA
TCAGGGTTATTGTCTCATGAGCGGATACATATTTGAATGTATTTAGAAAAATAAACAAATAGGGGTTCCG
CGCACATTTCCCCGAAAAGTGCCACCTGACGTCTAAGAAACCATTATTATCATGACATTAACCTATAAAA
ATAGGCGTATCACGAGGCCCTTTCGT
Features (pLannotate 1.2.2; 9 found; start..end, strand, type, name):
     56..2565    +  promoter       Ac5 promoter: Drosophila melanogaster actin 5C promoter
   2591..2617    +  CDS            3xHA (fragment): three tandem HA epitope tags
   3772..3813    +  CDS            V5 tag: epitope tag from simian virus 5
   3913..4047    -  polyA_signal   SV40 poly(A) signal: SV40 polyadenylation signal
   4070..4154    -  CDS            large T antigen (fragment): large T antigen from SV40 (simian virus 40)
   4155..4602    +  CDS            TcR (fragment): tetracycline efflux protein; tet; confers resistance to tetracycline
   4648..5236    -  rep_origin     ori: high-copy-number ColE1/pMB1/pBR322/pUC origin of replication
   5407..6267    -  CDS            AmpR: β-lactamase; bla; confers resistance to ampicillin, carbenicillin, and related antibiotics
   6268..6372    -  promoter       AmpR promoter: bla
