[The description below was written by a language model from this plasmid's Addgene catalogue record and pLannotate feature annotations shown in this document.]
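Description:
pAc5.1B-HA-DmDCP1-Y34A-dsRNAres_P is a 6,466 nt insect expression plasmid for producing an HA-tagged mutant of the Drosophila melanogaster decapping factor DCP1 (Dcp1, CG11183) in fly cells. The catalogue lists the backbone as unknown, although the name and the annotated parts point to a pAc5.1-type vector. In bacteria it replicates from a ColE1/pMB1-family origin and is selected with ampicillin through the AmpR β-lactamase gene and its bla promoter. The feature annotation describes the origin as high copy, whereas the repository entry records the plasmid as low copy. Short fragments annotated as tetracycline resistance and SV40 large T antigen sequences appear to be non-functional backbone remnants.

Expression is driven by the strong constitutive Drosophila actin 5C (Ac5) promoter. It is followed directly by a short stretch matching an HA epitope, annotated as a fragment of a 3xHA tag and consistent with an N-terminal HA tag. The DCP1 open reading frame is not itself annotated but presumably occupies the gap between the HA sequence and a downstream vector-derived V5 tag. The record does not state whether that V5 tag is translated in frame or lies beyond a stop codon. An SV40 polyadenylation signal is annotated downstream of the cassette.

The insert carries a Y34A substitution. The "dsRNAres" designation indicates a coding sequence altered to escape a dsRNA targeting the endogenous transcript. Such constructs are typically used in complementation assays, where endogenous DCP1 is depleted by RNAi and the tagged mutant is expressed in its place. The associated work concerns the DCP1–XRN1 interaction linking mRNA decapping to 5' exonucleolytic decay, but the record does not specify the effect of Y34A.
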