Addgene plasmid #147216: pAc5.1B-HA-DmDCP1-Y34A-dsRNAres_P
Purpose: Insect Expression of DmDCP1-Y34A-dsRNAres
Depositing lab: Elisa Izaurralde. Depositing organization: Max Planck Institute for Developmental Biology. Publication: A direct interaction between DCP1 and XRN1 couples mRNA decapping to 5' exonucleolytic degradation. Braun JE, Truffault V, Boland A, Huntzinger E, Chang CT, Haas G, Weichenrieder O, Coles M, Izaurralde E. Nat Struct Mol Biol. 2012 Dec;19(12):1324-31. doi: 10.1038/nsmb.2413. Epub 2012 Nov 11. PubMed 23142987.
Backbone
  Vector backbone: Unknown
  Vector type: Insect Expression
Growth in bacteria
  Bacterial resistance: Ampicillin, 100 μg/mL
  Growth temperature: 37°C
  Growth strain: DH5alpha
  Copy number: Low Copy
Gene/Insert
  Gene/Insert name: DmDCP1-Y34A-dsRNAres
  Species: D. melanogaster (fly)
  Entrez Gene: Dcp1 (a.k.a. anon-WO0118547.163, CG11183, Dcp-1, DCP1, Dcp1p, dDcp1, dDCP1, Dmel\CG11183)
  Cloning method: Unknown
Terms and licenses: Academic/Nonprofit Terms; Industry Terms: Not Available to Industry
Depositor comments: ORF extracted from NCBI: NM_137998.2 Plasmids from this collection were made available to the research community and donated after the lab closed. Please note that the sequence provided by the depositing laboratory may be theoretical/predicted or based on Sanger sequencing results. There may be discrepancies between sequencing results obtained by Addgene and the depositor sequence. If an Addgene verified sequence is not available, please contact before placing your order to request that our lab fully sequence the plasmid.
How to cite: pAc5.1B-HA-DmDCP1-Y34A-dsRNAres_P was a gift from Elisa Izaurralde (Addgene plasmid # 147216 ; http://n2t.net/addgene:147216 ; RRID:Addgene_147216)
